>Addgene plasmid #125571 | hRad51(K133R) | addgene full sequence | sequence record 244247 | Addgene NGS Result
ATATGCCAAGTACGCCCCCTATTGACGTCAATGACGGTAAATGGCCCGCCTGGCATTATGCCCAGTACAT
GACCTTATGGGACTTTCCTACTTGGCAGTACATCTACGTATTAGTCATCGCTATTACCATGGTGATGCGG
TTTTGGCAGTACATCAATGGGCGTGGATAGCGGTTTGACTCACGGGGATTTCCAAGTCTCCACCCCATTG
ACGTCAATGGGAGTTTGTTTTGGCACCAAAATCAACGGGACTTTCCAAAATGTCGTAACAACTCCGCCCC
ATTGACGCAAATGGGCGGTAGGCGTGTACGGTGGGAGGTCTATATAAGCAGAGCTGGTTTAGTGAACCGT
CAGATCCGCTAGAGATCCGCGGCCGCTAATACGACTCACTATAGGGAGAGCCGCCACCATGGCGATGCAG
ATGCAGTTGGAAGCGAATGCAGATACTAGTGTCGAGGAAGAGTCATTTGGCCCGCAACCCATCTCGCGTT
TAGAGCAATGTGGCATCAATGCAAACGATGTGAAAAAATTAGAGGAAGCTGGATTCCACACGGTCGAAGC
GGTCGCATACGCACCGAAAAAAGAGCTGATCAACATCAAAGGCATCAGCGAGGCGAAAGCCGATAAGATT
CTTGCAGAGGCGGCGAAATTAGTTCCCATGGGATTTACGACGGCGACTGAGTTCCATCAACGTCGTTCCG
AGATCATTCAAATCACGACCGGAAGCAAGGAGTTGGATAAACTGCTTCAAGGAGGCATCGAAACTGGCTC
GATCACTGAAATGTTTGGAGAGTTTCGTACTGGCCGAACCCAGATCTGCCACACATTGGCCGTCACTTGC
CAGCTTCCGATCGATCGTGGTGGGGGCGAGGGGAAGGCCATGTACATTGATACTGAGGGGACGTTTCGTC
CCGAACGCCTTCTTGCGGTGGCAGAGCGTTACGGCTTGTCAGGGTCTGATGTTCTTGACAATGTTGCCTA
TGCTCGCGCATTTAATACCGACCACCAGACGCAGCTTCTGTACCAAGCAAGCGCGATGATGGTAGAGTCT
CGTTACGCTTTATTGATTGTTGACTCAGCAACAGCGTTGTACCGCACAGATTATTCTGGGCGCGGCGAAT
TGTCGGCACGCCAAATGCATTTAGCCCGCTTTTTGCGTATGTTGCTGCGCCTTGCAGACGAATTTGGGGT
GGCTGTGGTGATCACCAACCAAGTTGTAGCACAGGTGGACGGTGCCGCTATGTTTGCCGCTGATCCGAAA
AAACCCATCGGAGGGAATATTATCGCACATGCATCGACAACTCGCTTATATCTGCGTAAGGGCCGTGGAG
AAACACGCATCTGCAAAATCTATGACTCCCCATGCCTGCCGGAGGCGGAAGCCATGTTCGCAATTAACGC
AGATGGCGTAGGGGACGCCAAAGATTGATGACTGGTACACATCACCATCACCATTGAGTTTAAACCCGCT
GATCAGCCTCGACTGTGCCTTCTAGTTGCCAGCCATCTGTTGTTTGCCCCTCCCCCGTGCCTTCCTTGAC
CCTGGAAGGTGCCACTCCCACTGTCCTTTCCTAATAAAATGAGGAAATTGCATCGCATTGTCTGAGTAGG
TGTCATTCTATTCTGGGGGGTGGGGTGGGGCAGGACAGCAAGGGGGAGGATTGGGAAGACAATAGCAGGC
ATGCTGGGGATGCGGTGGGCTCTATGGCTTCTGAGGCGGAAAGAACCAGCTGGGGCTCGATACCGTCGAC
CTCTAGCTAGAGCTTGGCGTAATCATGGTCATAGCTGTTTCCTGTGTGAAATTGTTATCCGCTCACAATT
CCACACAACATACGAGCCGGAAGCATAAAGTGTAAAGCCTAGGGTGCCTAATGAGTGAGCTAACTCACAT
TAATTGCGTTGCGCTCACTGCCCGCTTTCCAGTCGGGAAACCTGTCGTGCCAGCTGCATTAATGAATCGG
CCAACGCGCGGGGAGAGGCGGTTTGCGTATTGGGCGCTCTTCCGCTTCCTCGCTCACTGACTCGCTGCGC
TCGGTCGTTCGGCTGCGGCGAGCGGTATCAGCTCACTCAAAGGCGGTAATACGGTTATCCACAGAATCAG
GGGATAACGCAGGAAAGAACATGTGAGCAAAAGGCCAGCAAAAGGCCAGGAACCGTAAAAAGGCCGCGTT
GCTGGCGTTTTTCCATAGGCTCCGCCCCCCTGACGAGCATCACAAAAATCGACGCTCAAGTCAGAGGTGG
CGAAACCCGACAGGACTATAAAGATACCAGGCGTTTCCCCCTGGAAGCTCCCTCGTGCGCTCTCCTGTTC
CGACCCTGCCGCTTACCGGATACCTGTCCGCCTTTCTCCCTTCGGGAAGCGTGGCGCTTTCTCATAGCTC
ACGCTGTAGGTATCTCAGTTCGGTGTAGGTCGTTCGCTCCAAGCTGGGCTGTGTGCACGAACCCCCCGTT
CAGCCCGACCGCTGCGCCTTATCCGGTAACTATCGTCTTGAGTCCAACCCGGTAAGACACGACTTATCGC
CACTGGCAGCAGCCACTGGTAACAGGATTAGCAGAGCGAGGTATGTAGGCGGTGCTACAGAGTTCTTGAA
GTGGTGGCCTAACTACGGCTACACTAGAAGAACAGTATTTGGTATCTGCGCTCTGCTGAAGCCAGTTACC
TTCGGAAAAAGAGTTGGTAGCTCTTGATCCGGCAAACAAACCACCGCTGGTAGCGGTGGTTTTTTTGTTT
GCAAGCAGCAGATTACGCGCAGAAAAAAAGGATCTCAAGAAGATCCTTTGATCTTTTCTACGGGGTCTGA
CGCTCAGTGGAACGAAAACTCACGTTAAGGGATTTTGGTCATGAGATTATCAAAAAGGATCTTCACCTAG
ATCCTTTTAAATTAAAAATGAAGTTTTAAATCAATCTAAAGTATATATGAGTAAACTTGGTCTGACAGTT
ACCAATGCTTAATCAGTGAGGCACCTATCTCAGCGATCTGTCTATTTCGTTCATCCATAGTTGCCTGACT
CCCCGTCGTGTAGATAACTACGATACGGGAGGGCTTACCATCTGGCCCCAGTGCTGCAATGATACCGCGA
GACCCACGCTCACCGGCTCCAGATTTATCAGCAATAAACCAGCCAGCCGGAAGGGCCGAGCGCAGAAGTG
GTCCTGCAACTTTATCCGCCTCCATCCAGTCTATTAATTGTTGCCGGGAAGCTAGAGTAAGTAGTTCGCC
AGTTAATAGTTTGCGCAACGTTGTTGCCATTGCTACAGGCATCGTGGTGTCACGCTCGTCGTTTGGTATG
GCTTCATTCAGCTCCGGTTCCCAACGATCAAGGCGAGTTACATGATCCCCCATGTTGTGCAAAAAAGCGG
TTAGCTCCTTCGGTCCTCCGATCGTTGTCAGAAGTAAGTTGGCCGCAGTGTTATCACTCATGGTTATGGC
AGCACTGCATAATTCTCTTACTGTCATGCCATCCGTAAGATGCTTTTCTGTGACTGGTGAGTACTCAACC
AAGTCATTCTGAGAATAGTGTATGCGGCGACCGAGTTGCTCTTGCCCGGCGTCAATACGGGATAATACCG
CGCCACATAGCAGAACTTTAAAAGTGCTCATCATTGGAAAACGTTCTTCGGGGCGAAAACTCTCAAGGAT
CTTACCGCTGTTGAGATCCAGTTCGATGTAACCCACTCGTGCACCCAACTGATCTTCAGCATCTTTTACT
TTCACCAGCGTTTCTGGGTGAGCAAAAACAGGAAGGCAAAATGCCGCAAAAAAGGGAATAAGGGCGACAC
GGAAATGTTGAATACTCATACTCTTCCTTTTTCAATATTATTGAAGCATTTATCAGGGTTATTGTCTCAT
GAGCGGATACATATTTGAATGTATTTAGAAAAATAAACAAATAGGGGTTCCGCGCACATTTCCCCGAAAA
GTGCCACCTGACGTCGACGGATCGGGAGATCGATCTCCCGATCCCCTAGGGTCGACTCTCAGTACAATCT
GCTCTGATGCCGCATAGTTAAGCCAGTATCTGCTCCCTGCTTGTGTGTTGGAGGTCGCTGAGTAGTGCGC
GAGCAAAATTTAAGCTACAACAAGGCAAGGCTTGACCGACAATTGCATGAAGAATCTGCTTAGGGTTAGG
CGTTTTGCGCTGCTTCGCGATGTACGGGCCAGATATACGCGTTGACATTGATTATTGACTAGTTATTAAT
AGTAATCAATTACGGGGTCATTAGTTCATAGCCCATATATGGAGTTCCGCGTTACATAACTTACGGTAAA
TGGCCCGCCTGGCTGACCGCCCAACGACCCCCGCCCATTGACGTCAATAATGACGTATGTTCCCATAGTA
ACGCCAATAGGGACTTTCCATTGACGTCAATGGGTGGAGTATTTACGGTAAACTGCCCACTTGGCAGTAC
ATCAAGTGTATC
Features (pLannotate 1.2.2; 15 found; start..end, strand, type, name):
    132..335     +  promoter       CMV promoter: human cytomegalovirus (CMV) immediate early promoter
    377..395     +  promoter       T7 promoter: promoter for bacteriophage T7 RNA polymerase
    409..1425    +  CDS            RAD51: RAD51_HUMAN - Also known as RAD51A, RECA. Experimental evidence at protein level: Swiss-Prot protein existence level 1. Plays an important role in homologous strand exchange, a key step in DNA repair through homologous recombination (HR) (PubMed:28575658). Binds to single and double-stranded DNA and exhibits DNA-dependent ATPase activity. Catalyzes the recognition of homology and strand exchange between homologous DNA partners to form a joint molecule between a processed DNA break and the repair template. Binds to single-stranded DNA in an ATP-dependent manner to form nucleoprotein filaments w
   1483..1707    +  polyA_signal   bGH poly(A) signal: bovine growth hormone polyadenylation signal
   1711..1732    +  promoter       SV40 promoter (fragment): SV40 enhancer and early promoter
   1737..1753    +  misc_feature   MCS (fragment): pBluescript multiple cloning site
   1802..1818    -  protein_bind   lac operator: The lac repressor binds to the lac operator to inhibit transcription in E. coli. This inhibition can be relieved by adding lactose or isopropyl-β-D-thiogalactopyranoside (IPTG). lac repressor encoded by lacI
   1826..1856    -  promoter       lac promoter: promoter for the E. coli lac operon
   1871..1892    -  protein_bind   CAP binding site: CAP binding activates transcription in the presence of cAMP. E. coli catabolite activator protein
   1905..1997    -  CDS            lacI (fragment): lac repressor; lacI; The lac repressor binds to the lac operator to inhibit transcription in E. coli. This inhibition can be relieved by adding lactose or isopropyl-β-D-thiogalactopyranoside (IPTG).
   2180..2768    -  rep_origin     ori: high-copy-number ColE1/pMB1/pBR322/pUC origin of replication
   2939..3799    -  CDS            AmpR: β-lactamase; bla; confers resistance to ampicillin, carbenicillin, and related antibiotics
   3800..3904    -  promoter       AmpR promoter: bla
   3975..4019    -  misc_feature   bom (fragment): basis of mobility region from pBR322
   4174..131     +  enhancer       CMV enhancer (across the origin): human cytomegalovirus immediate early enhancer
