[The description below was written by a language model from this plasmid's Addgene catalogue record and pLannotate feature annotations shown in this document.]
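Description:
hRad51(K133R) is a small (about 4.4 kb) mammalian expression plasmid built on a CMV-promoter backbone and catalogued under the mammalian expression and CRISPR vector types. It is maintained in E. coli through a high-copy ColE1/pUC-type origin of replication and selected with ampicillin via the β-lactamase gene and its native promoter. The feature table also picks up short backbone remnants, including a lac promoter/operator and CAP site, fragments of lacI, an SV40 promoter, a pBluescript cloning site and the pBR322 bom region. These appear to be leftovers with no stated function. No mammalian selection marker is annotated, which suggests the plasmid is meant for transient transfection.

The payload is a single expression cassette. The human cytomegalovirus immediate early enhancer, which spans the sequence origin, and the CMV promoter drive the human RAD51 coding sequence carrying the K133R substitution, and the transcript is terminated by the bovine growth hormone polyadenylation signal. A T7 promoter lies between the CMV promoter and the open reading frame, a common arrangement that permits in vitro transcription or sequencing priming. No epitope tags, reporters or fusion partners are annotated. RAD51 is the recombinase that forms ATP-dependent nucleoprotein filaments on single-stranded DNA and catalyses homology search and strand exchange during homologous recombination. Lysine 133 lies in its ATP-binding motif, and K133R is generally described as a variant that binds ATP but hydrolyses it poorly.

The record states that the plasmid expresses this mutant protein on its own in mammalian cells. The associated work concerns hRad51–Cas9 nickase fusions for homology-directed repair without double-strand breaks, but the exact experimental role of this unfused construct is not stated.
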