Addgene plasmid #125571: hRad51(K133R)
Purpose: Expresses the hRad51(K133R) protein in mammalian cells under CMV promoter
Depositing lab: David Liu. Depositing organization: Broad Institute. Publication: Development of hRad51-Cas9 nickase fusions that mediate HDR without double-stranded breaks. Rees HA, Yeh WH, Liu DR. Nat Commun. 2019 May 17;10(1):2212. doi: 10.1038/s41467-019-09983-4. PubMed 31101808.
Backbone
  Vector backbone: CMV
  Backbone size w/o insert (bp): 3300
  Total vector size (bp): 4422
  Vector type: Mammalian Expression, CRISPR
Growth in bacteria
  Bacterial resistance: Ampicillin, 100 μg/mL
  Growth temperature: 37°C
  Growth strain: DH5alpha
  Copy number: Unknown
Gene/Insert
  Gene/Insert name: Rad51
  Species: H. sapiens (human)
  Mutation: K133R
  Entrez Gene: RAD51 (a.k.a. BRCC5, FANCR, HRAD51, HsRad51, HsT16930, MRMV2, RAD51A, RECA)
Terms and licenses: Academic/Nonprofit Terms; Industry Terms: Not Available to Industry
How to cite: hRad51(K133R) was a gift from David Liu (Addgene plasmid # 125571 ; http://n2t.net/addgene:125571 ; RRID:Addgene_125571)
